>Addgene plasmid #76768 | GALK2 gRNA (BRDN0001146958) | addgene full sequence | sequence record 186468 | Addgene Assembled Sequence
CCCGGGTGCAAAGATGGATAAAGTTTTAAACAGAGAGGAATCTTTGCAGCTAATGGACCTTCTAGGTCTT
GAAAGGAGTGGGAATTGGCTCCGGTGCCCGTCAGTGGGCAGAGCGCACATCGCCCACAGTCCCCGAGAAG
TTGGGGGGAGGGGTCGGCAATTGATCCGGTGCCTAGAGAAGGTGGCGCGGGGTAAACTGGGAAAGTGATG
TCGTGTACTGGCTCCGCCTTTTTCCCGAGGGTGGGGGAGAACCGTATATAAGTGCAGTAGTCGCCGTGAA
CGTTCTTTTTCGCAACGGGTTTGCCGCCAGAACACAGGTAAGTGCCGTGTGTGGTTCCCGCGGGCCTGGC
CTCTTTACGGGTTATGGCCCTTGCGTGCCTTGAATTACTTCCACCTGGCTGCAGTACGTGATTCTTGATC
CCGAGCTTCGGGTTGGAAGTGGGTGGGAGAGTTCGAGGCCTTGCGCTTAAGGAGCCCCTTCGCCTCGTGC
TTGAGTTGAGGCCTGGCCTGGGCGCTGGGGCCGCCGCGTGCGAATCTGGTGGCACCTTCGCGCCTGTCTC
GCTGCTTTCGATAAGTCTCTAGCCATTTAAAATTTTTGATGACCTGCTGCGACGCTTTTTTTCTGGCAAG
ATAGTCTTGTAAATGCGGGCCAAGATCTGCACACTGGTATTTCGGTTTTTGGGGCCGCGGGCGGCGACGG
GGCCCGTGCGTCCCAGCGCACATGTTCGGCGAGGCGGGGCCTGCGAGCGCGGCCACCGAGAATCGGACGG
GGGTAGTCTCAAGCTGGCCGGCCTGCTCTGGTGCCTGGCCTCGCGCCGCCGTGTATCGCCCCGCCCTGGG
CGGCAAGGCTGGCCCGGTCGGCACCAGTTGCGTGAGCGGAAAGATGGCCGCTTCCCGGCCCTGCTGCAGG
GAGCTCAAAATGGAGGACGCGGCGCTCGGGAGAGCGGGCGGGTGAGTCACCCACACAAAGGAAAAGGGCC
TTTCCGTCCTCAGCCGTCGCTTCATGTGACTCCACGGAGTACCGGGCGCCGTCCAGGCACCTCGATTAGT
TCTCGAGCTTTTGGAGTACGTCGTCTTTAGGTTGGGGGGAGGGGTTTTATGCGATGGAGTTTCCCCACAC
TGAGTGGGTGGAGACTGAAGTTAGGCCAGCTTGGCACTTGATGTAATTCTCCTTGGAATTTGCCCTTTTT
GAGTTTGGATCTTGGTTCATTCTCAAGCCTCAGACAGTGGTTCAAAGTTTTTTTCTTCCATTTCAGGTGT
CGTGACGTACGGCCACCATGACCGAGTACAAGCCCACGGTGCGCCTCGCCACCCGCGACGACGTCCCCAG
GGCCGTACGCACCCTCGCCGCCGCGTTCGCCGACTACCCCGCCACGCGCCACACCGTCGATCCGGACCGC
CACATCGAGCGGGTCACCGAGCTGCAAGAACTCTTCCTCACGCGCGTCGGGCTCGACATCGGCAAGGTGT
GGGTCGCGGACGACGGCGCCGCCGTGGCGGTCTGGACCACGCCGGAGAGCGTCGAAGCGGGGGCGGTGTT
CGCCGAGATCGGCCCGCGCATGGCCGAGTTGAGCGGTTCCCGGCTGGCCGCGCAGCAACAGATGGAAGGC
CTCCTGGCGCCGCACCGGCCCAAGGAGCCCGCGTGGTTCCTGGCCACCGTCGGAGTCTCGCCCGACCACC
AGGGCAAGGGTCTGGGCAGCGCCGTCGTGCTCCCCGGAGTGGAGGCGGCCGAGCGCGCCGGGGTGCCCGC
CTTCCTGGAGACCTCCGCGCCCCGCAACCTCCCCTTCTACGAGCGGCTCGGCTTCACCGTCACCGCCGAC
GTCGAGGTGCCCGAAGGACCGCGCACCTGGTGCATGACCCGCAAGCCCGGTGCCTGAACGCGTTAAGTCG
ACAATCAACCTCTGGATTACAAAATTTGTGAAAGATTGACTGGTATTCTTAACTATGTTGCTCCTTTTAC
GCTATGTGGATACGCTGCTTTAATGCCTTTGTATCATGCTATTGCTTCCCGTATGGCTTTCATTTTCTCC
TCCTTGTATAAATCCTGGTTGCTGTCTCTTTATGAGGAGTTGTGGCCCGTTGTCAGGCAACGTGGCGTGG
TGTGCACTGTGTTTGCTGACGCAACCCCCACTGGTTGGGGCATTGCCACCACCTGTCAGCTCCTTTCCGG
GACTTTCGCTTTCCCCCTCCCTATTGCCACGGCGGAACTCATCGCCGCCTGCCTTGCCCGCTGCTGGACA
GGGGCTCGGCTGTTGGGCACTGACAATTCCGTGGTGTTGTCGGGGAAATCATCGTCCTTTCCTTGGCTGC
TCGCCTGTGTTGCCACCTGGATTCTGCGCGGGACGTCCTTCTGCTACGTCCCTTCGGCCCTCAATCCAGC
GGACCTTCCTTCCCGCGGCCTGCTGCCGGCTCTGCGGCCTCTTCCGCGTCTTCGCCTTCGCCCTCAGACG
AGTCGGATCTCCCTTTGGGCCGCCTCCCCGCGTCGACTTTAAGACCAATGACTTACAAGGCAGCTGTAGA
TCTTAGCCACTTTTTAAAAGAAAAGGGGGGACTGGAAGGGCTAATTCACTCCCAACGAAGACAAGATCTG
CTTTTTGCTTGTACTGGGTCTCTCTGGTTAGACCAGATCTGAGCCTGGGAGCTCTCTGGCTAACTAGGGA
ACCCACTGCTTAAGCCTCAATAAAGCTTGCCTTGAGTGCTTCAAGTAGTGTGTGCCCGTCTGTTGTGTGA
CTCTGGTAACTAGAGATCCCTCAGACCCTTTTAGTCAGTGTGGAAAATCTCTAGCAGTACGTATAGTAGT
TCATGTCATCTTATTATTCAGTATTTATAACTTGCAAAGAAATGAATATCAGAGAGTGAGAGGAACTTGT
TTATTGCAGCTTATAATGGTTACAAATAAAGCAATAGCATCACAAATTTCACAAATAAAGCATTTTTTTC
ACTGCATTCTAGTTGTGGTTTGTCCAAACTCATCAATGTATCTTATCATGTCTGGCTCTAGCTATCCCGC
CCCTAACTCCGCCCATCCCGCCCCTAACTCCGCCCAGTTCCGCCCATTCTCCGCCCCATGGCTGACTAAT
TTTTTTTATTTATGCAGAGGCCGAGGCCGCCTCGGCCTCTGAGCTATTCCAGAAGTAGTGAGGAGGCTTT
TTTGGAGGCCTAGGGACGTACCCAATTCGCCCTATAGTGAGTCGTATTACGCGCGCTCACTGGCCGTCGT
TTTACAACGTCGTGACTGGGAAAACCCTGGCGTTACCCAACTTAATCGCCTTGCAGCACATCCCCCTTTC
GCCAGCTGGCGTAATAGCGAAGAGGCCCGCACCGATCGCCCTTCCCAACAGTTGCGCAGCCTGAATGGCG
AATGGG
[124 nt withheld, positions 3367-3490]
C
[91 nt withheld, positions 3492-3582]
A
[49 nt withheld, positions 3584-3632]
CCTTTGACGTTGGAGTCCACGTTCTTT
[37 nt withheld, positions 3660-3696]
ACCCTATCTCGGTCTATTCTTTTGATTTATAAGGGATTTTGCCGATTTCGGCCTATTGGTTAAAAAATGA
GCTGATTTAACAAAAATTTAACGCGAATTTTAACAAAATATTAACGCTTACAATTTAGGTGGCACTTTTC
GGGGAAATGTGCGCGGAACCCCTATTTGTTTATTTTTCTAAATACATTCAAATATGTATCCGCTCATGAG
ACAATAACCCTGATAAATGCTTCAATAATATTGAAAAAGGAAGAGTATGAGTATTCAACATTTCCGTGTC
GCCCTTATTCCCTTTTTTGCGGCATTTTGCCTTCCTGTTTTTGCTCACCCAGAAACGCTGGTGAAAGTAA
AAGATGCTGAAGATCAGTTGGGTGCACGAGTGGGTTACATCGAACTGGATCTCAACAGCGGTAAGATCCT
TGAGAGTTTTCGCCCCGAAGAACGTTTTCCAATGATGAGCACTTTTAAAGTTCTGCTATGTGGCGCGGTA
TTATCCCGTATTGACGCCGGGCAAGAGCAACTCGGTCGCCGCATACACTATTCTCAGAATGACTTGGTTG
AGTACTCACCAGTCACAGAAAAGCATCTTACGGATGGCATGACAGTAAGAGAATTATGCAGTGCTGCCAT
AACCATGAGTGATAACACTGCGGCCAACTTACTTCTGACAACGATCGGAGGACCGAAGGAGCTAACCGCT
TTTTTGCACAACATGGGGGATCATGTAACTCGCCTTGATCGTTGGGAACCGGAGCTGAATGAAGCCATAC
CAAACGACGAGCGTGACACCACGATGCCTGTAGCAATGGCAACAACGTTGCGCAAACTATTAACTGGCGA
ACTACTTACTCTAGCTTCCCGGCAACAATTAATAGACTGGATGGAGGCGGATAAAGTTGCAGGACCACTT
CTGCGCTCGGCCCTTCCGGCTGGCTGGTTTATTGCTGATAAATCTGGAGCCGGTGAGCGTGGGTCTCGCG
GTATCATTGCAGCACTGGGGCCAGATGGTAAGCCCTCCCGTATCGTAGTTATCTACACGACGGGGAGTCA
GGCAACTATGGATGAACGAAATAGACAGATCGCTGAGATAGGTGCCTCACTGATTAAGCATTGGTAACTG
TCAGACCAAGTTTACTCATATATACTTTAGATTGATTTAAAACTTCATTTTTAATTTAAAAGGATCTAGG
TGAAGATCCTTTTTGATAATCTCATGACCAAAATCCCTTAACGTGAGTTTTCGTTCCACTGAGCGTCAGA
CCCCGTAGAAAAGATCAAAGGATCTTCTTGAGATCCTTTTTTTCTGCGCGTAATCTGCTGCTTGCAAACA
AAAAAACCACCGCTACCAGCGGTGGTTTGTTTGCCGGATCAAGAGCTACCAACTCTTTTTCCGAAGGTAA
CTGGCTTCAGCAGAGCGCAGATACCAAATACTGTTCTTCTAGTGTAGCCGTAGTTAGGCCACCACTTCAA
GAACTCTGTAGCACCGCCTACATACCTCGCTCTGCTAATCCTGTTACCAGTGGCTGCTGCCAGTGGCGAT
AAGTCGTGTCTTACCGGGTTGGACTCAAGACGATAGTTACCGGATAAGGCGCAGCGGTCGGGCTGAACGG
GGGGTTCGTGCACACAGCCCAGCTTGGAGCGAACGACCTACACCGAACTGAGATACCTACAGCGTGAGCT
ATGAGAAAGCGCCACGCTTCCCGAAGGGAGAAAGGCGGACAGGTATCCGGTAAGCGGCAGGGTCGGAACA
GGAGAGCGCACGAGGGAGCTTCCAGGGGGAAACGCCTGGTATCTTTATAGTCCTGTCGGGTTTCGCCACC
TCTGACTTGAGCGTCGATTTTTGTGATGCTCGTCAGGGGGGCGGAGCCTATGGAAAAACGCCAGCAACGC
GGCCTTTTTACGGTTCCTGGCCTTTTGCTGGCCTTTTGCTCACATGTTCTTTCCTGCGTTATCCCCTGAT
TCTGTGGATAACCGTATTACCGCCTTTGAGTGAGCTGATACCGCTCGCCGCAGCCGAACGACCGAGCGCA
GCGAGTCAGTGAGCGAGGAAGCGGAAGAGCGCCCAATACGCAAACCGCCTCTCCCCGCGCGTTGGCCGAT
TCATTAATGCAGCTGGCACGACAGGTTTCCCGACTGGAAAGCGGGCAGTGAGCGCAACGCAATTAATGTG
AGTTAGCTCACTCATTAGGCACCCCAGGCTTTACACTTTATGCTTCCGGCTCGTATGTTGTGTGGAATTG
TGAGCGGATAACAATTTCACACAGGAAACAGCTATGACCATGATTACGCCAAGCGCGCAATTAACCCTCA
CTAAAGGGAACAAAAGCTGGAGCTGCAAGCTTAATGTAGTCTTATGCAATACTCTTGTAGTCTTGCAACA
TGGTAACGATGAGTTAGCAACATGCCTTACAAGGAGAGAAAAAGCACCGTGCATGCCGATTGGTGGAAGT
AAGGTGGTACGATCGTGCCTTATTAGGAAGGCAACAGACGGGTCTGACATGGATTGGACGAACCACTGAA
TTGCCGCATTGCAGAGATATTGTATTTAAGTGCCTAGCTCGATACATAAACGGGTCTCTCTGGTTAGACC
AGATCTGAGCCTGGGAGCTCTCTGGCTAACTAGGGAACCCACTGCTTAAGCCTCAATAAAGCTTGCCTTG
AGTGCTTCAAGTAGTGTGTGCCCGTCTGTTGTGTGACTCTGGTAACTAGAGATCCCTCAGACCCTTTTAG
TCAGTGTGGAAAATCTCTAGCAGTGGCGCCCGAACAGGGACTTGAAAGCGAAAGGGAAACCAGAGGAGCT
CTCTCGACGCAGGACTCGGCTTGCTGAAGCGCGCACGGCAAGAGGCGAGGGGCGGCGACTGGTGAGTACG
CCAAAAATTTTGACTAGCGGAGGCTAGAAGGAGAGAGATGGGTGCGAGAGCGTCAGTATTAAGCGGGGGA
GAATTAGATCGCGATGGGAAAAAATTCGGTTAAGGCCAGGGGGAAAGAAAAAATATAAATTAAAACATAT
AGTATGGGCAAGCAGGGAGCTAGAACGATTCGCAGTTAATCCTGGCCTGTTAGAAACATCAGAAGGCTGT
AGACAAATACTGGGACAGCTACAACCATCCCTTCAGACAGGATCAGAAGAACTTAGATCATTATATAATA
CAGTAGCAACCCTCTATTGTGTGCATCAAAGGATAGAGATAAAAGACACCAAGGAAGCTTTAGACAAGAT
AGAGGAAGAGCAAAACAAAAGTAAGACCACCGCACAGCAAGCGGCCGCTGATCTTCAGACCTGGAGGAGG
AGATATGAGGGACAATTGGAGAAGTGAATTATATAAATATAAAGTAGTAAAAATTGAACCATTAGGAGTA
GCACCCACCAAGGCAAAGAGAAGAGTGGTGCAGAGAGAAAAAAGAGCAGTGGGAATAGGAGCTTTGTTCC
TTGGGTTCTTGGGAGCAGCAGGAAGCACTATGGGCGCAGCGTCAATGACGCTGACGGTACAGGCCAGACA
ATTATTGTCTGGTATAGTGCAGCAGCAGAACAATTTGCTGAGGGCTATTGAGGCGCAACAGCATCTGTTG
CAACTCACAGTCTGGGGCATCAAGCAGCTCCAGGCAAGAATCCTGGCTGTGGAAAGATACCTAAAGGATC
AACAGCTCCTGGGGATTTGGGGTTGCTCTGGAAAACTCATTTGCACCACTGCTGTGCCTTGGAATGCTAG
TTGGAGTAATAAATCTCTGGAACAGATTTGGAATCACACGACCTGGATGGAGTGGGACAGAGAAATTAAC
AATTACACAAGCTTAATACACTCCTTAATTGAAGAATCGCAAAACCAGCAAGAAAAGAATGAACAAGAAT
TATTGGAATTAGATAAATGGGCAAGTTTGTGGAATTGGTTTAACATAACAAATTGGCTGTGGTATATAAA
ATTATTCATAATGATAGTAGGAGGCTTGGTAGGTTTAAGAATAGTTTTTGCTGTACTTTCTATAGTGAAT
AGAGTTAGGCAGGGATATTCACCATTATCGTTTCAGACCCACCTCCCAACCCCGAGGGGACCCAGAGAGG
GCCTATTTCCCATGATTCCTTCATATTTGCATATACGATACAAGGCTGTTAGAGAGATAATTAGAATTAA
TTTGACTGTAAACACAAAGATATTAGTACAAAATACGTGACGTAGAAAGTAATAATTTCTTGGGTAGTTT
GCAGTTTTAAAATTATGTTTTAAAATGGACTATCATATGCTTACCGTAACTTGAAAGTATTTCGATTTCT
TGGCTTTATATATCTTGTGGAAAGGACGAAACACCGGGTGCTCGAACATAAAACTTGTTTTAGAGCTAGA
AATAGCAAGTTAAAATAAGGCTAGTCCGTTATCAACTTGAAAAAGTGGCACCGAGTCGGTGCTTTTTTAA
GCTTGGCGTAACTAGATCTTGAGACAAATGGCAGTATTCATCCACAATTTTAAAAGAAAAGGGGGGATTG
GGGGGTACAGTGCAGGGGAAAGAATAGTAGACATAATAGCAACAGACATACAAACTAAAGAATTACAAAA
ACAAATTACAAAAATTCAAAATTTTCGGGTTTATTACAGGGACAGCAGAGATCCACTTTGGCGCCGGCTC
GAGGGGG
Features (pLannotate 1.2.2; 29 found; start..end, strand, type, name):
     14..80      +  CDS            small t antigen (fragment): SV40 (simian virus 40) small t antigen
    106..317     +  promoter       EF-1α core promoter: core promoter for human elongation factor EF-1α
    318..1256    +  intron         EF-1α intron A: intron upstream of the start codon of human EF-1α
   1278..1877    +  CDS            PuroR (fragment): puromycin N-acetyltransferase; pac from Streptomyces; confers resistance to puromycin
   1893..2481    +  misc_feature   WPRE: woodchuck hepatitis virus posttranscriptional regulatory element
   2532..2551    +  misc_feature   cPPT/CTS (fragment): central polypurine tract and central termination sequence of HIV-1
   2553..2786    +  LTR            3' LTR (ΔU3): self-inactivating 3' long terminal repeat (LTR) from HIV-1
   2864..2985    +  polyA_signal   SV40 poly(A) signal: SV40 polyadenylation signal
   3025..3160    +  rep_origin     SV40 ori: SV40 origin of replication
   3181..3199    -  promoter       T7 promoter: promoter for bacteriophage T7 RNA polymerase
   3207..3362    +  CDS            lacZα (fragment): LacZα fragment of β-galactosidase; lacZ fragment
   3367..3795    +  rep_origin     f1 ori (sequence partly withheld): f1 bacteriophage origin of replication; arrow indicates direction of (+) strand synthesis
   3848..3952    +  promoter       AmpR promoter: bla
   3953..4813    +  CDS            AmpR: β-lactamase; bla; confers resistance to ampicillin, carbenicillin, and related antibiotics
   4984..5572    +  rep_origin     ori: high-copy-number ColE1/pMB1/pBR322/pUC origin of replication
   5755..5847    +  CDS            lacI (fragment): lac repressor; lacI; The lac repressor binds to the lac operator to inhibit transcription in E. coli. This inhibition can be relieved by adding lactose or isopropyl-β-D-thiogalactopyranoside (IPTG).
   5860..5881    +  protein_bind   CAP binding site: CAP binding activates transcription in the presence of cAMP. E. coli catabolite activator protein
   5896..5926    +  promoter       lac promoter: promoter for the E. coli lac operon
   5934..5950    +  protein_bind   lac operator: The lac repressor binds to the lac operator to inhibit transcription in E. coli. This inhibition can be relieved by adding lactose or isopropyl-β-D-thiogalactopyranoside (IPTG). lac repressor encoded by lacI
   5995..6013    +  promoter       T3 promoter: promoter for bacteriophage T3 RNA polymerase
   6041..6267    +  promoter       RSV promoter: Rous sarcoma virus enhancer/promoter
   6268..6448    +  LTR            5' LTR (truncated): truncated 5' long terminal repeat (LTR) from HIV-1
   6495..6620    +  misc_feature   HIV-1 Ψ: packaging signal of human immunodeficiency virus type 1
   6604..6967    +  CDS            HIV-1 gag (fragment): gag protein from human immunodeficiency virus 1; gag
   7113..7346    +  misc_feature   RRE: The Rev response element (RRE) of HIV-1 allows for Rev-dependent mRNA export from the nucleus to the cytoplasm.
   7723..7749    +  CDS            Rev (fragment): human immunodeficiency virus 1 (HIV-1) Rev protein; rev; enhances nuclear export of unspliced and incompletely spliced viral mRNAs
   7753..7993    +  promoter       U6 promoter: RNA polymerase III promoter for human U6 snRNA
   8023..8098    +  misc_RNA       gRNA scaffold: guide RNA scaffold for the Streptococcus pyogenes CRISPR/Cas9 system
   8154..8271    +  misc_feature   cPPT/CTS: central polypurine tract and central termination sequence of HIV-1
