[The description below was written by a language model from this plasmid's Addgene catalogue record and pLannotate feature annotations shown in this document.]
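Description:
GALK2 gRNA (BRDN0001146958) is a third-generation lentiviral single-guide RNA plasmid built on the lentiGuide-Puro backbone and designed to target human GALK2 (galactokinase 2). The guide was designed against several GALK2 reference transcripts and belongs to a human kinome gRNA collection. In bacteria the 8.3 kb plasmid is maintained at high copy through a ColE1/pUC-type origin and selected with ampicillin via the β-lactamase gene. An f1 origin, remnants of a lac/lacZα cloning region, T7 and T3 promoters, and an SV40 origin and polyadenylation signal are also annotated in the backbone.

The viral transfer cassette begins with an RSV promoter fused to a truncated HIV-1 5' LTR, which makes genomic RNA production Tat-independent. It continues through the Ψ packaging signal, a partial gag segment and the Rev response element, and ends in a ΔU3 self-inactivating 3' LTR. Within this unit, a human U6 RNA polymerase III promoter drives the GALK2-specific spacer joined to the Streptococcus pyogenes Cas9 guide scaffold, followed by a cPPT/CTS element that aids nuclear import of the viral genome. Downstream, the EF-1α core promoter with its intron A expresses puromycin N-acetyltransferase, allowing selection of transduced mammalian cells, and a WPRE enhances transcript expression.

The plasmid does not encode Cas9, so it must be used with a separate Cas9 vector or in cells that already express the nuclease. Its typical use is packaging into lentivirus to deliver the guide stably for CRISPR-Cas9 disruption of GALK2 in human cells.
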