Addgene plasmid #76768: GALK2 gRNA (BRDN0001146958)
Purpose: 3rd generation lentiviral gRNA plasmid targeting human GALK2
Depositing lab: John Doench & David Root. Depositing organization: Broad Institute. Publication: Optimized sgRNA design to maximize activity and minimize off-target effects of CRISPR-Cas9. Doench JG, Fusi N, Sullender M, Hegde M, Vaimberg EW, Donovan KF, Smith I, Tothova Z, Wilen C, Orchard R, Virgin HW, Listgarten J, Root DE. Nat Biotechnol. 2016 Jan 18. doi: 10.1038/nbt.3437. PubMed 26780180.
Backbone
  Vector backbone: lentiGuide-Puro
  Backbone manufacturer: Zhang Lab (Addgene plasmid # 52963)
  Vector type: Mammalian Expression, Lentiviral, CRISPR
  Selectable markers: Puromycin
Growth in bacteria
  Bacterial resistance: Ampicillin, 100 μg/mL
  Growth temperature: 37°C
  Growth strain: DH5alpha
  Copy number: High Copy
Gene/Insert
  Gene/Insert name: GALK2 (alt names: GALK2; NM_001001556.2)
  gRNA/shRNA sequence: GGTGCTCGAACATAAAACTT
  Species: H. sapiens (human)
  Entrez Gene: GALK2 (a.k.a. GK2, MGC1745)
  Promoter: hU6
  Cloning method: Unknown
  Sequencing primers: 5′ U6-F; 3′ pS2-R
Terms and licenses: Academic/Nonprofit Terms; Industry Terms: Not Available to Industry
Depositor comments: The gRNA was designed to target the following Genbank reference sequence(s): NM_001001556.2,NM_001289030.1,NM_001289031.1,NM_002044.3. Note that this plasmid does NOT contain Cas9. It should be used in conjunction with lentiCas9-Blast (Addgene #52962) or otherwise with cell lines already expressing Cas9. Browse the full kinome gRNA library at http://www.addgene.org/pooled-library/broadgpp-human-kinome/ or visit http://www.broadinstitute.org/rnai/public/ for detailed protocols and information.
How to cite: GALK2 gRNA (BRDN0001146958) was a gift from John Doench & David Root (Addgene plasmid # 76768 ; http://n2t.net/addgene:76768 ; RRID:Addgene_76768)
