>Addgene plasmid #76768 | GALK2 gRNA (BRDN0001146958) | depositor partial sequence | sequence record 144228 | Target Sequence
GGTGCTCGAACATAAAACTT
