>Addgene plasmid #76768 | GALK2 gRNA (BRDN0001146958) | addgene partial sequence | sequence record 186467 | hU6-F
AGAAAGTAATAATTTCTTGGGTAGTTTGCAGTTTTAAAATTATGTTTTAAAATGGACTATCATATGCTTA
CCGTAACTTGAAAGTATTTCGATTTCTTGGCTTTATATATCTTGTGGAAAGGACGAAACACCGGGTGCTC
GAACATAAAACTTGTTTTAGAGCTAGAAATAGCAAGTTAAAATAAGGCTAGTCCGTTATCAACTTGAAAA
AGTGGCACCGAGTCGGTGCTTTTTTAAGCTTGGCGTAACTAGATCTTGAGACAAATGGCAGTATTCATCC
ACAATTTTAAAAGAAAAGGGGGGATTGGGGGGTACAGTGCAGGGGAAAGAATAGTAGACATAATAGCAAC
AGACATACAAACTAAAGAATTACAAAAACAAATTACAAAAATTCAAAATTTTCGGGTTTATTACAGGGAC
AGCAGAGATCCACTTTGGCGCCGGCTCGAGGGGGCCCGGGTGCAAAGATGGATAAAGTTTTAAACAGAGA
GGAATCTTTGCAGCTAATGGACCTTCTAGGTCTTGAAAGGAGTGGGAATTGGCTCCGGTGCCCGTCAGTG
GGCAGAGCGC
